>Addgene plasmid #67329 | pDONR221-ARL6-no stop | addgene partial sequence | sequence record 118865 | M13-Rev 5'-CAGGAAACAGCTATGACC-3'
TCAGCTGGATGGCAAATAATGATTTTATTTTGACTGATAGTGACCTGTTCGTTGCAACAAATTGATAAGC
AATGCTTTCTTATAATGCCAACTTTGTACAAGAAAGCTGGGTCTGTCTTCACAGTCTGGATCTGATCTTG
AAGCCAGTCTACACCTTCTTGCAAGCCTTCTCCTTTTATGGCATCACTAGCACAAATATGCCAGGGTTTA
TCTTTGATGTTCTCTAAACACAGCAACTGAGACACTTTTACAGATGTCACTGCATCTCTAAGATCCATTT
TATTTGCAAAGAATAAGATTGGAATTCGACGGTGTTTAATATCTGGATGATTCAGAAGAGTATCGAGTTC
TTCTTTGGCCACAACCATTCTTAATCTATCACTACTATCAATGACAAAAATAATAGCTTGGCCTTCTTTA
TAATAGTGTTCCCAGAGATTTCTGTATCTTCCTTGACCTGACATGTCAAACACTGTAAATGACAAACTGG
ATGATTTGAATTTCTCTATGCTGAATCCTATTGTTGGAAGGATATTTTGAGATTGAGCATTTGAAGGTTT
AAGTTTGTTAATGATCGTCGTTTTGCCACTATTATCTAGCCCAAGGCACAAAACATGAACCTCCTTCTTC
TTCAGGCCAAGCAAGACTGAAAGTCTGTCTAGCAATCCCATGGTTCTATCTCCTTCTAAGCCTGCTTTTT
TGTACAAAGTTGGCATTATAAAAAAGCATTGCTCATCAATTTGTTGCAACGAACAGGTCACTATCAGTCA
AAATAAAATCATTATTTGGGGCCCGAGCTTA
