[The description below was written by a language model from this plasmid's Addgene catalogue record.]
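Description:
pDONR221-ARL6-no stop is a Gateway entry clone built on the commercial pDONR221 backbone, carrying the human ARL6 open reading frame (also known as BBS3 or RP55), which encodes a member of the ARF family of small regulatory GTPases. It is maintained in E. coli as a high-copy plasmid under kanamycin selection. Although the catalogue lists it under bacterial expression, the record states that there is no promoter driving the insert, which is consistent with its role as an entry vector: it serves as a sequence-verified storage and shuttle form of the coding sequence rather than as an expression construct in its own right. No feature table is supplied, so the origin of replication and other backbone elements are not itemised in the record. The insert was introduced by Gateway cloning, so it would be expected to sit between attL recombination sites, with M13 forward and reverse priming sites in the backbone available for sequencing across it.

The defining feature of this version is the omission of the native stop codon. When the ARL6 sequence is transferred by LR recombination into a destination vector, translation can read through the downstream recombination site into whatever the destination vector supplies, which allows C-terminal fusions to epitope tags, fluorescent proteins or affinity handles. C-terminal tagging is often preferred for ARF family GTPases because their N-termini are functionally important for membrane association. The plasmid belongs to a toolbox collection of constructs for expressing or knocking down human ARF, ARL and SAR GTPases, and is typically used as the starting point for generating tagged ARL6 expression vectors for the host system chosen by the user.
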