Addgene plasmid #67329: pDONR221-ARL6-no stop
Purpose: hArl6 without stop codon in Gateway Entry vector
Depositing lab: Richard Kahn. Depositing organization: Emory University. Publication: Tool box: Plasmids for the expression or knockdown of human ARF Family GTPases (ARF/ARL/SAR) and their co-expression in bacteria with N-myristoyltransferases. Kerr SC, Kahn RA. Cell Logist. 2015 Sep 21;5(3):e1090523. doi: 10.1080/21592799.2015.1090523. eCollection 2015 Jul-Sep. PubMed 27057421.
Backbone
  Vector backbone: pDONR221
  Backbone manufacturer: Life Technologies
  Vector type: Bacterial Expression ; Gateway Entry vector
Growth in bacteria
  Bacterial resistance: Kanamycin, 50 μg/mL
  Growth temperature: 37°C
  Growth strain: DH5alpha
  Copy number: High Copy
Gene/Insert
  Gene/Insert name: ARL6 (alt name: pRK12n-221)
  Species: H. sapiens (human)
  Entrez Gene: ARL6 (a.k.a. BBS3, RP55)
  Promoter: None
  Cloning method: Gateway Cloning
  Sequencing primers: 5′ M13-Fwd; 3′ M13-Rev
Terms and licenses: Academic/Nonprofit Terms; Industry Terms: Not Available to Industry
How to cite: pDONR221-ARL6-no stop was a gift from Richard Kahn (Addgene plasmid # 67329 ; http://n2t.net/addgene:67329 ; RRID:Addgene_67329)
